Addgene plasmid #42973: I-AAGG
Depositing lab: Chad Cowan & Kiran Musunuru. Depositing organization: Harvard University. Publication: A TALEN Genome-Editing System for Generating Human Stem Cell-Based Disease Models. Ding Q, Lee YK, Schaefer EA, Peters DT, Veres A, Kim K, Kuperwasser N, Motola DL, Meissner TB, Hendriks WT, Trevisan M, Gupta RM, Moisan A, Banks E, Friesen M, Schinzel RT, Xia F, Tang A, Xia Y, Figueroa E, Wann A, Ahfeldt T, Daheron L, Zhang F, Rubin LL, Peng LF, Chung RT, Musunuru K, Cowan CA. Cell Stem Cell. 2012 Dec 12. pii: S1934-5909(12)00645-5. doi: 10.1016/j.stem.2012.11.011. PubMed 23246482.
Backbone
  Vector backbone: pCRII-TOPO
  Backbone manufacturer: Invitrogen
  Backbone size w/o insert (bp): 3973
  Vector type: Bacterial Cloning
Growth in bacteria
  Bacterial resistance: Ampicillin and Kanamycin, 100 & 50 μg/mL
  Growth temperature: 37°C
  Growth strain: Top10
  Copy number: High Copy
Gene/Insert
  Gene/Insert name: I-AAGG
  Species: Synthetic
  Insert size (bp): 424
  Cloning method: TOPO Cloning
  Sequencing primers: 5′ T7; 3′ M13-rev
Terms and licenses: Academic/Nonprofit Terms; Industry Terms: Not Available to Industry
How to cite: I-AAGG was a gift from Chad Cowan & Kiran Musunuru (Addgene plasmid # 42973 ; http://n2t.net/addgene:42973 ; RRID:Addgene_42973)
