[The description below was written by a language model from this plasmid's Addgene catalogue record.]
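Description:
I-AAGG is a bacterial cloning plasmid built on the commercial pCRII-TOPO backbone (about 4 kb without insert), into which a 424 bp synthetic fragment was placed by TOPO cloning. It is a high-copy plasmid maintained in E. coli and carries both ampicillin and kanamycin resistance, so either or both antibiotics can be used for selection. The insert lies between the T7 and M13-reverse priming sites of the backbone, which are the recorded positions for sequence verification. No feature table is supplied with the record, so the exact layout of backbone elements around the insert cannot be described in more detail than this.

The record does not spell out what the insert encodes beyond its name and synthetic origin. The associated publication describes a TALEN genome-editing system for making human stem cell-based disease models. In that context, the name and size are consistent with a pre-assembled module of four TALE repeats recognising the tetranucleotide AAGG, with the "I" prefix probably marking its position class within an ordered assembly scheme. This interpretation is an inference from the name and publication, not a recorded fact. The plasmid has no stated mammalian promoter, reporter or expression cassette. It is therefore best regarded as a storage and propagation vector for a library part, from which the fragment would be recovered and joined with other modules to build full-length TALE DNA-binding arrays, rather than as a construct used directly in cells.
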