>Addgene plasmid #42973 | I-AAGG | depositor partial sequence | sequence record 58238 | I-AAGG sequence 424 bps
CGTCTCCTGACCCCAGAGCAGGTCGTGGCAATCGCCTCCAACATTGGCGGGAAACAGGCACTCGAGACTG
TCCAGCGCCTGCTTCCCGTGCTGTGCCAAGCGCACGGACTCACCCCAGAGCAGGTCGTGGCAATCGCCTC
CAACATTGGCGGGAAACAGGCACTCGAGACTGTCCAGCGCCTGCTTCCCGTGCTGTGCCAAGCGCACGGC
CTCACCCCAGAGCAGGTCGTGGCAATCGCGAGCAATAACGGCGGAAAACAGGCTTTGGAAACGGTGCAGA
GGCTCCTTCCAGTGCTGTGCCAAGCGCACGGATTAACCCCAGAGCAGGTCGTGGCAATCGCGAGCAATAA
CGGCGGAAAACAGGCTTTGGAAACGGTGCAGAGGCTCCTTCCAGTGCTGTGCCAAGCGCACGGCTTAAGA
GACG
