>Addgene plasmid #42973 | I-AAGG | addgene partial sequence | sequence record 60024 | M13-F20 5'-TGTAAAACGACGGCCAGT-3'
CTATAGGGCGAATTGGGCCCTCTAGATGCATGCTCGAGCGGCCGCCAGTGTGATGGATATCTGCAGAATT
CGCCCTTATATAGATGCCGTCCTAGCGCGTCTCCTGACCCCAGAGCAGGTCGTGGCAATCGCCTCCAACA
TTGGCGGGAAACAGGCACTCGAGACTGTCCAGCGCCTGCTTCCCGTGCTGTGCCAAGCGCACGGACTCAC
CCCAGAGCAGGTCGTGGCAATCGCCTCCAACATTGGCGGGAAACAGGCACTCGAGACTGTCCAGCGCCTG
CTTCCCGTGCTGTGCCAAGCGCACGGCCTCACCCCAGAGCAGGTCGTGGCAATCGCGAGCAATAACGGCG
GAAAACAGGCTTTGGAAACGGTGCAGAGGCTCCTTCCAGTGCTGTGCCAAGCGCACGGATTAACCCCAGA
GCAGGTCGTGGCAATCGCGAGCAATAACGGCGGAAAACAGGCTTTGGAAACGGTGCAGAGGCTCCTTCCA
GTGCTGTGCCAAGCGCACGGCTTAAGAGACGTGGGCACAGGAAAGATACTTAAGGGCGAATTCCAGCACA
CTGGCGGCCGTTACTAGTGGATCCGAGCTCGGTACCAAGCTTGGCGTAATCATGGTCATAGCTGTTTCCT
GTGTGAAATTGTTATCCGCTCACAATTCCACACAACATACGAGCCGGAAGCATAAAGTGTAAAGCCTGGG
GTGCCTAATGAGTGAGCTAACTCACATTAATTGCGTTGCGCTCACTGCCCGCTTTCCAGTCGGGAAACCT
GTCGTGCCAGCTGCATTAATGAATCGGCCAACGCGCGGGGAGAGGCGGTTTGCGTATTGGGCGCTCTTCC
GCTTCCTCGCTCACTGACTCGCTGCGCTCGGTCGTTCGGCTGCGGCGAGCGG
